>Addgene plasmid #85142 | Bsrs078-LuxR | depositor full sequence | sequence record 164060 | Bsrs078-LuxR sequence 3385 bps
CTCGGGCCCCAAATAATGATTTTATTTTGACTGATAGTGACCTGTTCGTTGCAACAAATTGATGAGCAAT
GCTTTTTTATAATGCCAACTTTGTACAAAAAAGCAGGCTCCGAATTGGTATCACGAGGCAGAATTTCAGA
TAAAAAAAATCCTTAGCTTTCGCTAAGGATCTGAAGTGGAATTCATGAGATCTGAATTCAAAAGATCTTA
AGTAAGTAAGAGTATACGTATATCGGCTAATAACGTATTAAGGCGCTTCGGCGCCTTTTTTTATGGGGGT
ATTTTCATCCCAATCCACACGTCCAACGCACAGCAAACACCACGTCGACCCTATCAGCTGCGTGCTTTCT
ATGAGTCGTTGCTGCATAACTTGACAATTAATCATCCGGCTCGTATAATGTGTGGAAGGGCCCAAGTTCA
CTTAAAAAGGAGATCAACAATGAAAGCAATTTTCGTACTGAAACATCTTAATCATGCTGGGGAGGGTTTC
TAATGATATATAACACGCAAAACTTGCGACAAACAATAGGTAAGGATAAAGAGATGGGTATGAAAAACAT
AAATGCCGACGACACATACAGAATAATTAATAAAATTAAAGCTTGTAGAAGCAATAATGATATTAATCAA
TGCTTATCTGATATGACTAAAATGGTACATTGTGAATATTATTTACTCGCGATCATTTATCCTCATTCTA
TGGTTAAATCTGATATTTCAATTCTAGATAATTACCCTAAAAAATGGAGGCAATATTATGATGACGCTAA
TTTAATAAAATATGATCCTATAGTAGATTATTCTAACTCCAATCATTCACCAATTAATTGGAATATATTT
GAAAACAATGCTGTAAATAAAAAATCTCCAAATGTAATTAAAGAAGCGAAAACATCAGGTCTTATCACTG
GGTTTAGTTTCCCTATTCATACGGCTAACAATGGCTTCGGAATGCTTAGTTTTGCACATTCAGAAAAAGA
CAACTATATAGATAGTTTATTTTTACATGCGTGTATGAACATACCATTAATTGTTCCTTCTCTAGTTGAT
AATTATCGAAAAATAAATATAGCAAATAATAAATCAAACAACGATTTAACCAAAAGAGAAAAAGAATGTT
TAGCGTGGGCATGCGAAGGAAAAAGCTCTTGGGATATTTCAAAAATATTAGGCTGCAGTGAGCGTACTGT
CACTTTCCATTTAACCAATGCGCAAATGAAACTCAATACAACAAACCGCTGCCAAAGTATTTCTAAAGCA
ATTTTAACAGGAGCAATTGATTGCCCATACTTTAAAAATTAAGGATCCAAACTCGAGTAAGGATCTCCAG
GCATCAAATAAAACGAAAGGCTCAGTCGAAAGACTGGGCCTTTCGTTTTATCTGTTGTTTGTCGGTGAAC
GCTCTCTACTAGAGTCACACTGGCTCACCTTCGGGTGGGCCTTTCTGCGTTTATAGGATCCTAACTCGCT
CCTCAGGCTTCCTCGCTCACTGACTCGCTGCGCTCGGTCGTTCGGCTGCGGCGAGCGGTATCAGCTCACT
CAAAGGCGGTAATCAATTCGACCCAGCTTTCTTGTACAAAGTTGGCATTATAAAAAATAATTGCTCATCA
ATTTGTTGCAACGAACAGGTCACTATCAGTCAAAATAAAATCATTATTTGCCATCCAGCTGATATCCCCT
ATAGTGAGTCGTATTACATGGTCATAGCTGTTTCCTGGCAGCTCTGGCCCGTGTCTCAAAATCTCTGATG
TTACATTGCACAAGATAAAAATATATCATCATGCCTCCTCTAGACCAGCCAGGACAGAAATGCCTCGACT
TCGCTGCTGCCCAAGGTTGCCGGGTGACGCACACCGTGGAAACGGATGAAGGCACGAACCCAGTGGACAT
AAGCCTGTTCGGTTCGTAAGCTGTAATGCAAGTAGCGTATGCGCTCACGCAACTGGTCCAGAACCTTGAC
CGAACGCAGCGGTGGTAACGGCGCAGTGGCGGTTTTCATGGCTTGTTATGACTGTTTTTTTGGGGTACAG
TCTATGCCTCGGGCATCCAAGCAGCAAGCGCGTTACGCCGTGGGTCGATGTTTGATGTTATGGAGCAGCA
ACGATGTTACGCAGCAGGGCAGTCGCCCTAAAACAAAGTTAAACATCATGAGGGAAGCGGTGATCGCCGA
AGTATCGACTCAACTATCAGAGGTAGTTGGCGTCATCGAGCGCCATCTCGAACCGACGTTGCTGGCCGTA
CATTTGTACGGCTCCGCAGTGGATGGCGGCCTGAAGCCACACAGTGATATTGATTTGCTGGTTACGGTGA
CCGTAAGGCTTGATGAAACAACGCGGCGAGCTTTGATCAACGACCTTTTGGAAACTTCGGCTTCCCCTGG
AGAGAGCGAGATTCTCCGCGCTGTAGAAGTCACCATTGTTGTGCACGACGACATCATTCCGTGGCGTTAT
CCAGCTAAGCGCGAACTGCAATTTGGAGAATGGCAGCGCAATGACATTCTTGCAGGTATCTTCGAGCCAG
CCACGATCGACATTGATCTGGCTATCTTGCTGACAAAAGCAAGAGAACATAGCGTTGCCTTGGTAGGTCC
AGCGGCGGAGGAACTCTTTGATCCGGTTCCTGAACAGGATCTATTTGAGGCGCTAAATGAAACCTTAACG
CTATGGAACTCGCCGCCCGACTGGGCTGGCGATGAGCGAAATGTAGTGCTTACGTTGTCCCGCATTTGGT
ACAGCGCAGTAACCGGCAAAATCGCGCCGAAGGATGTCGCTGCCGACTGGGCAATGGAGCGCCTGCCGGC
CCAGTATCAGCCCGTCATACTTGAAGCTAGACAGGCTTATCTTGGACAAGAAGAAGATCGCTTGGCCTCG
CGCGCAGATCAGTTGGAAGAATTTGTCCACTACGTGAAAGGCGAGATCACCAAGGTAGTCGGCAAATAAC
CCTCGAGAGCAGTTCAACCTGTTGATAGTACGTACTAAGCTCTCATGTTTCACGTACTAAGCTCTCATGT
TTAACGTACTAAGCTCTCATGTTTAACGAACTAAACCCTCATGGCTAACGTACTAAGCTCTCATGGCTAA
CGTACTAAGCTCTCATGTTTCACGTACTAAGCTCTCATGTTTGAACAATAAAATTAATATAAATCAGCAA
CTTAAATAGCCTCTAAGGTTTTAAGTTTTATAAGAAAAAAAAGAATATATAAGGCTTTTAAAGCTTTTAA
GGTTTAACGGTTGTGGACAACAAGCCAGGGATGTAACGCACTGAGAAGCCCTTAGAGCCTCTCAAAGCAA
TTTTGAGTGACACAGGAACACTTAACGGCTGACATGGGAATTAGCCATGGGCCCGTGCGAATCACCCTAG
GTGTAAAACGACGGCCAGTCTTAAG
Features (pLannotate 1.2.2; 13 found; start..end, strand, type, name):
     10..109     +  protein_bind   attL1: mutant version of attL; recombination site for the Gateway® LR reaction LR Clonase™
    133..170     -  terminator     bacterial terminator (fragment): putative bacterial transcription terminator
    371..400     +  promoter       trc promoter: strong E. coli promoter; hybrid between the trp and lac UV5 promoters
    550..1299    +  CDS            luxR: LUXR_ALIFS - Experimental evidence at protein level: Swiss-Prot protein existence level 1. Transcriptional activator of the bioluminescence operon. Binds to the OHHL autoinducer. From Aliivibrio fischeri (Vibrio fischeri).
   1335..1406    +  terminator     rrnB T1 terminator: transcription terminator T1 from the E. coli rrnB gene
   1422..1449    +  terminator     T7Te terminator: phage T7 early transcription terminator
   1561..1660    -  protein_bind   attL2: mutant version of attL; recombination site for the Gateway® LR reaction LR Clonase™
   1678..1696    -  promoter       T7 promoter: promoter for bacteriophage T7 RNA polymerase
   1886..1909    +  promoter       Pc promoter (fragment): intI1 (promoter lies within the coding sequence); class 1 integron promoter
   2085..2141    +  CDS            GmR (fragment): gentamycin acetyltransferase; aacC1; confers resistance to gentamycin
   2148..2939    +  CDS            SmR: aminoglycoside adenylyltransferase (Murphy, 1985); aadA; confers resistance to spectinomycin and streptomycin
   2968..3324    +  rep_origin     R6K γ ori: γ replication origin from E. coli plasmid R6K; requires the R6K initiator protein pi for replication
   3362..3379    -  CDS            lacZα (fragment): LacZα fragment of β-galactosidase; lacZ fragment
