[The description below was written by a language model from this plasmid's Addgene catalogue record and pLannotate feature annotations shown in this document.]
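Description:
Bsrs078-LuxR is a small (about 3.4 kb) bacterial plasmid built on the pBjk2807 backbone and designed to express the quorum-sensing regulator LuxR constitutively. It replicates from the R6K γ origin, which functions only when the R6K initiator protein pi is supplied in trans. This explains why the record specifies a pir-carrying DIAL strain as the growth host and warns that a special strain may be needed. Selection is by spectinomycin, conferred by an aadA (SmR) aminoglycoside adenylyltransferase gene that also gives streptomycin resistance. This gene sits downstream of a fragment of the class 1 integron Pc promoter and a short remnant of a gentamicin acetyltransferase gene. The copy number is listed as unknown.

The payload is the luxR coding sequence from Aliivibrio (Vibrio) fischeri, the transcriptional activator of the bioluminescence operon, which binds the acyl-homoserine lactone autoinducer OHHL. A trc promoter, a strong trp/lac UV5 hybrid, is annotated upstream of luxR. No lac repressor gene appears in the feature table, which is consistent with the stated constitutive expression. Transcription is terminated by tandem rrnB T1 and T7Te terminators. The whole expression cassette is flanked by attL1 and attL2 sites, so in principle it has the layout of a Gateway entry clone that could be moved to a destination vector by an LR reaction, although the record does not state that this was intended. Minor annotated remnants include a T7 promoter and a lacZα fragment outside the cassette.

The associated work concerns quorum-sensing communication modules for microbial consortia. There, a plasmid like this would supply the receiver protein that lets cells respond to the Lux autoinducer signal.
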