Addgene plasmid #85142: Bsrs078-LuxR
Purpose: Constitutively expresses LuxR
Depositing lab: Jeff Hasty. Depositing organization: University of California, San Diego (UCSD). Publication: Quorum Sensing Communication Modules for Microbial Consortia. Scott SR, Hasty J. ACS Synth Biol. 2016 Sep 16;5(9):969-77. doi: 10.1021/acssynbio.5b00286. Epub 2016 May 19. PubMed 27172092.
Backbone
  Vector backbone: pBjk2807
Growth in bacteria
  Bacterial resistance: Spectinomycin, 50 μg/mL
  Growth temperature: 37°C
  Growth strain: DIAL Strain (pir)
  Copy number: Unknown
Gene/Insert
  Gene/Insert name: LuxR
Terms and licenses: Academic/Nonprofit Terms; Industry Terms: Not Available to Industry
Depositor comments: Please note that this plasmid may require a unique bacterial strain, so make sure to confirm that you can also obtain the appropriate growth strain. Please contact us or contact our distributors if you have any questions.
How to cite: Bsrs078-LuxR was a gift from Jeff Hasty (Addgene plasmid # 85142 ; http://n2t.net/addgene:85142 ; RRID:Addgene_85142)
