>Addgene plasmid #85142 | Bsrs078-LuxR | addgene partial sequence | sequence record 168487 | M13-F20 5'-TGTAAAACGACGGCCAGT-3'
GACTGATAGTGACCTGTTCGTTGCAACAAATTGATGAGCAATGCTTTTTTATAATGCCAACTTTGTACAA
AAAAGCAGGCTCCGAATTGGTATCACGAGGCAGAATTTCAGATAAAAAAAATCCTTAGCTTTCGCTAAGG
ATCTGAAGTGGAATTCATGAGATCTGAATTCAAAAGATCTTAAGTAAGTAAGAGTATACGTATATCGGCT
AATAACGTATTAAGGCGCTTCGGCGCCTTTTTTTATGGGGGTATTTTCATCCCAATCCACACGTCCAACG
CACAGCAAACACCACGTCGACCCTATCAGCTGCGTGCTTTCTATGAGTCGTTGCTGCATAACTTGACAAT
TAATCATCCGGCTCGTATAATGTGTGGAAGGGCCCAAGTTCACTTAAAAAGGAGATCAACAATGAAAGCA
ATTTTCGTACTGAAACATCTTAATCATGCTGGGGAGGGTTTCTAATGATATATAACACGCAAAACTTGCG
ACAAACAATAGGTAAGGATAAAGAGATGGGTATGAAAAACATAAATGCCGACGACACATACAGAATAATT
AATAAAATTAAAGCTTGTAGAAGCAATAATGATATTAATCAATGCTTATCTGATATGACTAAAATGGTAC
ATTGTGAATATTATTTACTCGCGATCATTTATCCTCATTCTATGGTTAAATCTGATATTTCAATTCTAGA
TAATTACCCTAAAAAATGGAGGCAATATTATGATGACGCTAATTTAATAAAATATGATCCTATAGTAGAT
TATTCTAACTCCAATCATTCACCAATTAATTGGAATATATTTGAAAACAATGCTGTAAATAAAAAATCTC
CAAATGTAATTAAAGAAGCGAAAACATCAGGTCTTATCACTGGGTTTAGTTTCCCTATTCATACGGCTAA
CAATGGCTT
