>Addgene plasmid #85142 | Bsrs078-LuxR | addgene partial sequence | sequence record 168488 | M13-Rev 5'-CAGGAAACAGCTATGACC-3'
ATAATGATTTTATTTTGACTGATAGTGACCTGTTCGTTGCAACAAATTGATGAGCAATTATTTTTTATAA
TGCCAACTTTGTACAAGAAAGCTGGGTCGAATTGATTACCGCCTTTGAGTGAGCTGATACCGCTCGCCGC
AGCCGAACGACCGAGCGCAGCGAGTCAGTGAGCGAGGAAGCCTGAGGAGCGAGTTAGGATCCTATAAACG
CAGAAAGGCCCACCCGAAGGTGAGCCAGTGTGACTCTAGTAGAGAGCGTTCACCGACAAACAACAGATAA
AACGAAAGGCCCAGTCTTTCGACTGAGCCTTTCGTTTTATTTGATGCCTGGAGATCCTTACTCGAGTTTG
GATCCTTAATTTTTAAAGTATGGGCAATCAATTGCTCCTGTTAAAATTGCTTTAGAAATACTTTGGCAGC
GGTTTGTTGTATTGAGTTTCATTTGCGCATTGGTTAAATGGAAAGTGACAGTACGCTCACTGCAGCCTAA
TATTTTTGAAATATCCCAAGAGCTTTTTCCTTCGCATGCCCACGCTAAACATTCTTTTTCTCTTTTGGTT
AAATCGTTGTTTGATTTATTATTTGCTATATTTATTTTTCGATAATTATCAACTAGAGAAGGAACAATTA
ATGGTATGTTCATACACGCATGTAAAAATAAACTATCTATATAGTTGTCTTTTTCTGAATGTGCAAAACT
AAGCATTCCGAAGCCATTGTTAGCCGTATGAATAGGGAAACTAAACCCAGTGATAAGACCTGATGTTTTC
GCTTCTTTAATTACATTTGGAGATTTTTTATTTACAGCATTGTTTTCAAATATATTCCAATTAATTGGTG
AATGATTGGAGTTAGAATAATCTACTATAGGATCATATTTTATTAAATTAGCGTCATCATAATATTGCCT
CCATTTTTTAGGGTAATTATCTAGAATTGAAATATCAGAT
